Addgene plasmid #227116: pGL4_10xUAS-CMVmin-BC0397-luc2
Purpose: Barcoded assay, UAS sensor for split TEV assays; barcode BC0397
Depositing lab: Michael Wehr. Depositing organization: Systasy Bioscience GmbH. Publication: Polypharmacological profiling across protein target families and cellular pathways using the multiplexed cell-based assay platform safetyProfiler reveals efficacy, potency and side effects of drugs. Popovic L, Brankatschk B, Palladino G, Rossner MJ, Wehr MC. Biomed Pharmacother. 2024 Nov;180:117523. doi: 10.1016/j.biopha.2024.117523. Epub 2024 Oct 14. PubMed 39405910.
Backbone
  Vector backbone: pGL4
  Vector type: Mammalian Expression
Growth in bacteria
  Bacterial resistance: Ampicillin, 100 μg/mL
  Growth temperature: 37°C
  Growth strain: DH5alpha
  Copy number: High Copy
Gene/Insert
  Gene/Insert name: 10x clustered UAS element linked to CMV minimal promoter driving barcode 0397 and a luciferase reporter gene
  Species: Synthetic
  Cloning method: Gateway Cloning
Terms and licenses: Academic/Nonprofit Terms; Industry Terms: Not Available to Industry
How to cite: pGL4_10xUAS-CMVmin-BC0397-luc2 was a gift from Michael Wehr (Addgene plasmid # 227116 ; http://n2t.net/addgene:227116 ; RRID:Addgene_227116)
