[The description below was written by a language model from this plasmid's Addgene catalogue record and pLannotate feature annotations shown in this document.]
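Description:
pGL4_10xUAS-CMVmin-BC0397-luc2 is a 6.7 kb mammalian reporter plasmid built on the pGL4 luciferase backbone. It serves as a Gal4-responsive (UAS) sensor in barcoded, multiplexed cell-based assays that use split TEV protease readouts. It replicates in E. coli from a high-copy ColE1/pUC-type origin and is selected with ampicillin through the β-lactamase gene. An SV40 enhancer/early promoter drives a hygromycin B phosphotransferase cassette ending in a synthetic poly(A) signal, which would allow hygromycin selection in mammalian cells. A synthetic poly(A) signal and an RNA polymerase II transcriptional pause site lie upstream of the sensor cassette, a standard pGL4 arrangement for limiting read-through transcription from the backbone.

The synthetic sensor was assembled by multi-fragment Gateway cloning, as shown by the attB1, attB4, attB3 and attB2 sites separating its modules. The first module holds the clustered Gal4 upstream activating sequences, described in the record as ten copies although the annotation detects only several fragments. A minimal CMV promoter follows, which should give little transcription unless a Gal4 DNA-binding-domain activator is bound. The third module, between attB3 and attB2, contains opposing T3 and T7 phage promoter sequences. These presumably flank the unique barcode BC0397, though the barcode itself is not annotated. Downstream lies firefly luc2 fused to the hCL1 and hPEST degradation sequences, which shorten the reporter's half-life for more dynamic responses, followed by an SV40 poly(A) signal.

In split TEV assays, a protein interaction or receptor activation event typically reconstitutes the protease, which releases a Gal4-based transcription factor that activates this reporter. Activity can then be read as luminescence or as barcode-containing transcripts, so many differently barcoded sensors can be pooled and profiled in parallel, as in compound profiling across targets and pathways.
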