Features (pLannotate 1.2.2; 25 found; start..end, strand, type, name):
     47..71      +  protein_bind   attB1: mutant version of attB; recombination site for the Gateway® BP reaction BP Clonase™
    101..119     +  protein_bind   5X UAS (fragment): five tandem copies of the "ScaI site" 17-mer CGGAGTACTGTCCTCCG, an upstream activating sequence (UAS) that efficiently binds yeast Gal4 (Webster et al., 1988; Pfeiffer et al., 2010) GAL4
    187..204     +  protein_bind   5X UAS (fragment): five tandem copies of the "ScaI site" 17-mer CGGAGTACTGTCCTCCG, an upstream activating sequence (UAS) that efficiently binds yeast Gal4 (Webster et al., 1988; Pfeiffer et al., 2010) GAL4
    235..253     +  protein_bind   5X UAS (fragment): five tandem copies of the "ScaI site" 17-mer CGGAGTACTGTCCTCCG, an upstream activating sequence (UAS) that efficiently binds yeast Gal4 (Webster et al., 1988; Pfeiffer et al., 2010) GAL4
    321..338     +  protein_bind   5X UAS (fragment): five tandem copies of the "ScaI site" 17-mer CGGAGTACTGTCCTCCG, an upstream activating sequence (UAS) that efficiently binds yeast Gal4 (Webster et al., 1988; Pfeiffer et al., 2010) GAL4
    358..378     -  protein_bind   attB4: mutant version of attB; core recombination site for the Gateway® BP reaction BP Clonase™
    394..431     +  promoter       minimal CMV promoter: human cytomegalovirus (CMV) immediate early promoter
    514..534     +  protein_bind   attB3: mutant version of attB; core recombination site for the Gateway® BP reaction BP Clonase™
    561..579     +  promoter       T3 promoter: promoter for bacteriophage T3 RNA polymerase
    643..661     -  promoter       T7 promoter: promoter for bacteriophage T7 RNA polymerase
    688..708     -  protein_bind   attB2: mutant version of attB; core recombination site for the Gateway® BP reaction BP Clonase™
    773..2425    +  CDS            luciferase: firefly luciferase synthetic luc2 version of the luciferase gene
   2429..2476    +  CDS            hCL1: non-ORF yeast peptide conferring ubiquitin-dependent degradation human codon-optimized
   2483..2599    +  CDS            hPEST: PEST degradation sequence from mouse ornithine decarboxylase human codon-optimized
   2648..2769    -  polyA_signal   SV40 poly(A) signal: SV40 polyadenylation signal
   2795..2926    -  CDS            LT_SV40 (fragment): Experimental evidence at protein level: Swiss-Prot protein existence level 1. Isoform 17kT antigen targets host RBL2 for degradation and promotes cell proliferation. Transactivates host cyclin A promoter through its J domain. From Simian virus 40 (SV40).
   2963..3320    +  promoter       SV40 promoter: SV40 enhancer and early promoter
   3351..4388    +  CDS            HygR: hygromycin B phosphotransferase confers resistance to hygromycin
   4412..4460    +  polyA_signal   poly(A) signal: synthetic polyadenylation signal
   4476..4607    +  CDS            TcR (fragment): tetracycline efflux protein; tet; confers resistance to tetracycline
   4787..5375    -  rep_origin     ori: high-copy-number ColE1/pMB1/pBR322/pUC origin of replication
   5575..6435    -  CDS            AmpR: β-lactamase confers resistance to ampicillin, carbenicillin, and related antibiotics
   6436..6477    -  promoter       AmpR promoter (fragment): bla
   6540..6588    +  polyA_signal   poly(A) signal: synthetic polyadenylation signal
   6602..6693    +  misc_feature   pause site: RNA polymerase II transcriptional pause signal from the human α2 globin gene
>Addgene plasmid #227116 | pGL4_10xUAS-CMVmin-BC0397-luc2 | addgene full sequence | sequence record 455199 | Addgene NGS Result
GGCCTAACTGGCCGGTACCTGAGCTCGCTAGCCTCGAGGATATCAAACAAGTTTGTACAAAAAAGCAGGC
TCCCTAACTGGCCGGTACCGAGTTTCTAGACGGAGTACTGTCCTCCGAGCGGAGTACTGTCCTCCGACTC
GAGCGGAGTACTGTCCTCCGATCGGAGTACTGTCCTCCGCGAATTCCGGAGTACTGTCCTCCGAAGACGC
TAGTGCCGGTACCGAGTTTCTAGACGGAGTACTGTCCTCCGAGCGGAGTACTGTCCTCCGACTCGAGCGG
AGTACTGTCCTCCGATCGGAGTACTGTCCTCCGCGAATTCCGGAGTACTGTCCTCCGAAGACGCTAGCGG
GGGGCTACAACTTTTCTATACAAAGTTGCGGTACCCGGGTCGAGTAGGCGTGTACGGTGGGAGGCCTATA
TAAGCAGAGCTCGTTTAGTGAACCGTCAGATCGCCTGGAGACGCCATCCACGCTGTTTTGACCTCCATAG
AAGACACCGGGACCGATCCAGCCCAACTTTGTATAATAAAGTTGAGCTAGTTGCTAAGTCTGCCGAGTAG
AATTAACCCTCACTAAAGGGTAGGTGACACTATCTTTACATTACTACATACATACACCGTGTACATATCA
ACATAATCACATCCTATAGTGAGTCGTATTAGTAGACGCGAGTCAATGCATGTACGACAGCTTTCTTGTA
CAAAGTGGTTCGATATCAAGATCTGGCCTCGGCGGCCAAGCTTGGCAATCCGGTACTGTTGGTAAAGCCA
CCATGGAAGATGCCAAAAACATTAAGAAGGGCCCAGCGCCATTCTACCCACTCGAAGACGGGACCGCCGG
CGAGCAGCTGCACAAAGCCATGAAGCGCTACGCCCTGGTGCCCGGCACCATCGCCTTTACCGACGCACAT
ATCGAGGTGGACATTACCTACGCCGAGTACTTCGAGATGAGCGTTCGGCTGGCAGAAGCTATGAAGCGCT
ATGGGCTGAATACAAACCATCGGATCGTGGTGTGCAGCGAGAATAGCTTGCAGTTCTTCATGCCCGTGTT
GGGTGCCCTGTTCATCGGTGTGGCTGTGGCCCCAGCTAACGACATCTACAACGAGCGCGAGCTGCTGAAC
AGCATGGGCATCAGCCAGCCCACCGTCGTATTCGTGAGCAAGAAAGGGCTGCAAAAGATCCTCAACGTGC
AAAAGAAGCTACCGATCATACAAAAGATCATCATCATGGATAGCAAGACCGACTACCAGGGCTTCCAAAG
CATGTACACCTTCGTGACTTCCCATTTGCCACCCGGCTTCAACGAGTACGACTTCGTGCCCGAGAGCTTC
GACCGGGACAAAACCATCGCCCTGATCATGAACAGTAGTGGCAGTACCGGATTGCCCAAGGGCGTAGCCC
TACCGCACCGCACCGCTTGTGTCCGATTCAGTCATGCCCGCGACCCCATCTTCGGCAACCAGATCATCCC
CGACACCGCTATCCTCAGCGTGGTGCCATTTCACCACGGCTTCGGCATGTTCACCACGCTGGGCTACTTG
ATCTGCGGCTTTCGGGTCGTGCTCATGTACCGCTTCGAGGAGGAGCTATTCTTGCGCAGCTTGCAAGACT
ATAAGATTCAATCTGCCCTGCTGGTGCCCACACTATTTAGCTTCTTCGCTAAGAGCACTCTCATCGACAA
GTACGACCTAAGCAACTTGCACGAGATCGCCAGCGGCGGGGCGCCGCTCAGCAAGGAGGTAGGTGAGGCC
GTGGCCAAACGCTTCCACCTACCAGGCATCCGCCAGGGCTACGGCCTGACAGAAACAACCAGCGCCATTC
TGATCACCCCCGAAGGGGACGACAAGCCTGGCGCAGTAGGCAAGGTGGTGCCCTTCTTCGAGGCTAAGGT
GGTGGACTTGGACACCGGTAAGACACTGGGTGTGAACCAGCGCGGCGAGCTGTGCGTCCGTGGCCCCATG
ATCATGAGCGGCTACGTTAACAACCCCGAGGCTACAAACGCTCTCATCGACAAGGACGGCTGGCTGCACA
GCGGCGACATCGCCTACTGGGACGAGGACGAGCACTTCTTCATCGTGGACCGGCTGAAGAGCCTGATCAA
ATACAAGGGCTACCAGGTAGCCCCAGCCGAACTGGAGAGCATCCTGCTGCAACACCCCAACATCTTCGAC
GCCGGGGTCGCCGGCCTGCCCGACGACGATGCCGGCGAGCTGCCCGCCGCAGTCGTCGTGCTGGAACACG
GTAAAACCATGACCGAGAAGGAGATCGTGGACTATGTGGCCAGCCAGGTTACAACCGCCAAGAAGCTGCG
CGGTGGTGTTGTGTTCGTGGACGAGGTGCCTAAAGGACTGACCGGCAAGTTGGACGCCCGCAAGATCCGC
GAGATTCTCATTAAGGCCAAGAAGGGCGGCAAGATCGCCGTGTAATCTGCTTGCAAGAACTGGTTCAGTA
GCTTAAGCCACTTTGTGATCCACCTTAACAGCCACGGCTTCCCTCCCGAGGTGGAGGAGCAGGCCGCCGG
CACCCTGCCCATGAGCTGCGCCCAGGAGAGCGGCATGGATAGACACCCTGCTGCTTGCGCCAGCGCCAGG
ATCAACGTCTAACTGCAGTCTAGAGTCGGGGCGGCCGGCCGCTTCGAGCAGACATGATAAGATACATTGA
TGAGTTTGGACAAACCACAACTAGAATGCAGTGAAAAAAATGCTTTATTTGTGAAATTTGTGATGCTATT
GCTTTATTTGTAACCATTATAAGCTGCAATAAACAAGTTAACAACAACAATTGCATTCATTTTATGTTTC
AGGTTCAGGGGGAGGTGTGGGAGGTTTTTTAAAGCAAGTAAAACCTCTACAAATGTGGTAAAATCGATAA
GGATCCGTTTGCGTATTGGGCGCTCTTCCGCTGATCTGCGCAGCACCATGGCCTGAAATAACCTCTGAAA
GAGGAACTTGGTTAGCTACCTTCTGAGGCGGAAAGAACCAGCTGTGGAATGTGTGTCAGTTAGGGTGTGG
AAAGTCCCCAGGCTCCCCAGCAGGCAGAAGTATGCAAAGCATGCATCTCAATTAGTCAGCAACCAGGTGT
GGAAAGTCCCCAGGCTCCCCAGCAGGCAGAAGTATGCAAAGCATGCATCTCAATTAGTCAGCAACCATAG
TCCCGCCCCTAACTCCGCCCATCCCGCCCCTAACTCCGCCCAGTTCCGCCCATTCTCCGCCCCATGGCTG
ACTAATTTTTTTTATTTATGCAGAGGCCGAGGCCGCCTCTGCCTCTGAGCTATTCCAGAAGTAGTGAGGA
GGCTTTTTTGGAGGCCTAGGCTTTTGCAAAAAGCTCGATTCTTCTGACACTAGCGCCACCATGAAGAAGC
CCGAACTCACCGCTACCAGCGTTGAAAAATTTCTCATCGAGAAGTTCGACAGTGTGAGCGACCTGATGCA
GTTGTCGGAGGGCGAAGAGAGCCGAGCCTTCAGCTTCGATGTCGGCGGACGCGGCTATGTACTGCGGGTG
AATAGCTGCGCTGATGGCTTCTACAAAGACCGCTACGTGTACCGCCACTTCGCCAGCGCTGCACTACCCA
TCCCCGAAGTGTTGGACATCGGCGAGTTCAGCGAGAGCCTGACATACTGCATCAGTAGACGCGCCCAAGG
CGTTACTCTCCAAGACCTCCCCGAAACAGAGCTGCCTGCTGTGTTACAGCCTGTCGCCGAAGCTATGGAT
GCTATTGCCGCCGCCGACCTCAGTCAAACCAGCGGCTTCGGCCCATTCGGGCCCCAAGGCATCGGCCAGT
ACACAACCTGGCGGGATTTCATTTGCGCCATTGCTGATCCCCATGTCTACCACTGGCAGACCGTGATGGA
CGACACCGTGTCCGCCAGCGTAGCTCAAGCCCTGGACGAACTGATGCTGTGGGCCGAAGACTGTCCCGAG
GTGCGCCACCTCGTCCATGCCGACTTCGGCAGCAACAACGTCCTGACCGACAACGGCCGCATCACCGCCG
TAATCGACTGGTCCGAAGCTATGTTCGGGGACAGTCAGTACGAGGTGGCCAACATCTTCTTCTGGCGGCC
CTGGCTGGCTTGCATGGAGCAGCAGACTCGCTACTTCGAGCGCCGGCATCCCGAGCTGGCCGGCAGCCCT
CGTCTGCGAGCCTACATGCTGCGCATCGGCCTGGATCAGCTCTACCAGAGCCTCGTGGACGGCAACTTCG
ACGATGCTGCCTGGGCTCAAGGCCGCTGCGATGCCATCGTCCGCAGCGGGGCCGGCACCGTCGGTCGCAC
ACAAATCGCTCGCCGGAGCGCAGCCGTATGGACCGACGGCTGCGTCGAGGTGCTGGCCGACAGCGGCAAC
CGCCGGCCCAGTACACGACCGCGCGCTAAGGAGGTAGGTCGAGTTTAAACTCTAGAACCGGTCATGGCCG
CAATAAAATATCTTTATTTTCATTACATCTGTGTGTTGGTTTTTTGTGTGTTCGAACTAGATGCTGTCGA
CCGATGCCCTTGAGAGCCTTCAACCCAGTCAGCTCCTTCCGGTGGGCGCGGGGCATGACTATCGTCGCCG
CACTTATGACTGTCTTCTTTATCATGCAACTCGTAGGACAGGTGCCGGCAGCGCTCTTCCGCTTCCTCGC
TCACTGACTCGCTGCGCTCGGTCGTTCGGCTGCGGCGAGCGGTATCAGCTCACTCAAAGGCGGTAATACG
GTTATCCACAGAATCAGGGGATAACGCAGGAAAGAACATGTGAGCAAAAGGCCAGCAAAAGGCCAGGAAC
CGTAAAAAGGCCGCGTTGCTGGCGTTTTTCCATAGGCTCCGCCCCCCTGACGAGCATCACAAAAATCGAC
GCTCAAGTCAGAGGTGGCGAAACCCGACAGGACTATAAAGATACCAGGCGTTTCCCCCTGGAAGCTCCCT
CGTGCGCTCTCCTGTTCCGACCCTGCCGCTTACCGGATACCTGTCCGCCTTTCTCCCTTCGGGAAGCGTG
GCGCTTTCTCATAGCTCACGCTGTAGGTATCTCAGTTCGGTGTAGGTCGTTCGCTCCAAGCTGGGCTGTG
TGCACGAACCCCCCGTTCAGCCCGACCGCTGCGCCTTATCCGGTAACTATCGTCTTGAGTCCAACCCGGT
AAGACACGACTTATCGCCACTGGCAGCAGCCACTGGTAACAGGATTAGCAGAGCGAGGTATGTAGGCGGT
GCTACAGAGTTCTTGAAGTGGTGGCCTAACTACGGCTACACTAGAAGAACAGTATTTGGTATCTGCGCTC
TGCTGAAGCCAGTTACCTTCGGAAAAAGAGTTGGTAGCTCTTGATCCGGCAAACAAACCACCGCTGGTAG
CGGTGGTTTTTTTGTTTGCAAGCAGCAGATTACGCGCAGAAAAAAAGGATCTCAAGAAGATCCTTTGATC
TTTTCTACGGGGTCTGACGCTCAGTGGAACGAAAACTCACGTTAAGGGATTTTGGTCATGAGATTATCAA
AAAGGATCTTCACCTAGATCCTTTTAAATTAAAAATGAAGTTTTAAATCAATCTAAAGTATATATGAGTA
AACTTGGTCTGACAGCGGCCGCAAATGCTAAACCACTGCAGTGGTTACCAGTGCTTGATCAGTGAGGCAC
CGATCTCAGCGATCTGCCTATTTCGTTCGTCCATAGTGGCCTGACTCCCCGTCGTGTAGATCACTACGAT
TCGTGAGGGCTTACCATCAGGCCCCAGCGCAGCAATGATGCCGCGAGAGCCGCGTTCACCGGCCCCCGAT
TTGTCAGCAATGAACCAGCCAGCAGGGAGGGCCGAGCGAAGAAGTGGTCCTGCTACTTTGTCCGCCTCCA
TCCAGTCTATGAGCTGCTGTCGTGATGCTAGAGTAAGAAGTTCGCCAGTGAGTAGTTTCCGAAGAGTTGT
GGCCATTGCTACTGGCATCGTGGTATCACGCTCGTCGTTCGGTATGGCTTCGTTCAACTCTGGTTCCCAG
CGGTCAAGCCGGGTCACATGATCACCCATATTATGAAGAAATGCAGTCAGCTCCTTAGGGCCTCCGATCG
TTGTCAGAAGTAAGTTGGCCGCGGTGTTGTCGCTCATGGTAATGGCAGCACTACACAATTCTCTTACCGT
CATGCCATCCGTAAGATGCTTTTCCGTGACCGGCGAGTACTCAACCAAGTCGTTTTGTGAGTAGTGTATA
CGGCGACCAAGCTGCTCTTGCCCGGCGTCTATACGGGACAACACCGCGCCACATAGCAGTACTTTGAAAG
TGCTCATCATCGGGAATCGTTCTTCGGGGCGGAAAGACTCAAGGATCTTGCCGCTATTGAGATCCAGTTC
GATATAGCCCACTCTTGCACCCAGTTGATCTTCAGCATCTTTTACTTTCACCAGCGTTTCGGGGTGTGCA
AAAACAGGCAAGCAAAATGCCGCAAAGAAGGGAATGAGTGCGACACGAAAATGTTGGATGCTCATACTCG
TCCTTTTTCAATATTATTGAAGCATTTATCAGGGTTACTAGTACGTCTCTCAAGGATAAGTAAGTAATAT
TAAGGTACGGGAGGTATTGGACAGGCCGCAATAAAATATCTTTATTTTCATTACATCTGTGTGTTGGTTT
TTTGTGTGAATCGATAGTACTAACATACGCTCTCCATCAAAACAAAACGAAACAAAACAAACTAGCAAAA
TAGGCTGTCCCCAGTGCAAGTGCAGGTGCCAGAACATTTCTCT
